Addgene plasmid #72080: Jam3-Fc-His
Purpose: Expresses the extracellular region of the JAM-3 protein, C-terminally fused to the Fc region of human IgG1 + 6X histidine tag.
Depositing lab: Woj Wojtowicz. Depositing organization: University of California, Berkeley. Publication: An extracellular biochemical screen reveals that FLRTs and Unc5s mediate neuronal subtype recognition in the retina. Visser JJ, Cheng Y, Perry SC, Chastain AB, Parsa B, Masri SS, Ray TA, Kay JN, Wojtowicz WM. Elife. 2015 Dec 3;4. pii: e08149. doi: 10.7554/eLife.08149. PubMed 26633812.
Backbone
  Vector backbone: pCMVi-SV40ori
  Vector type: Mammalian Expression
Growth in bacteria
  Bacterial resistance: Ampicillin, 100 μg/mL
  Growth temperature: 37°C
  Growth strain: DH5alpha
  Copy number: High Copy
Gene/Insert
  Gene/Insert name: Jam3 (alt names: Junction adhesion molecule 3; JAM-3; JAM-C; Jcam3; NCBI gene ID 83964; Reference sequence NM_023277.4)
  Species: M. musculus (mouse)
  Insert size (bp): 732
  Entrez Gene: Jam3 (a.k.a. 1110002N23Rik, JAM-3, JAM-C, Jcam3)
  Promoter: CMV
  Tag / fusion protein: Fc-His (C terminal on backbone)
  Cloning method: Restriction Enzyme; 5′ cloning site NotI (not destroyed); 3′ cloning site AscI (not destroyed)
  Sequencing primers: 5′ GTCAGAGGTAACTCCCGTTGC; 3′ ATCATGAGGGTGTCCTTG
Terms and licenses: Academic/Nonprofit Terms; Industry Terms: Not Available to Industry
How to cite: Jam3-Fc-His was a gift from Woj Wojtowicz (Addgene plasmid # 72080 ; http://n2t.net/addgene:72080 ; RRID:Addgene_72080)
