[The description below was written by a language model from this plasmid's Addgene catalogue record and pLannotate feature annotations shown in this document.]
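Description:
Jam3-Fc-His is a 6,458-nt mammalian expression plasmid built on the pCMVi-SV40ori backbone and designed to produce a soluble, tagged form of the mouse junctional adhesion molecule JAM-3 (JAM-C). It is maintained in E. coli as a high-copy plasmid through a ColE1/pUC-type origin and is selected with ampicillin via the β-lactamase gene. The feature table also shows an f1 phage origin and short remnants of rop, bom and lacZα, which are leftovers of the cloning vector lineage rather than functional parts. An SV40 enhancer/early promoter region is also present. It normally contains the SV40 origin, in keeping with the backbone name, and would allow episomal amplification in cells that express large T antigen.

The expression cassette is driven by the human CMV immediate-early enhancer and promoter, followed by CMV intron A, an element commonly included to boost transcript processing and expression. Downstream, a 732-bp fragment encoding the extracellular region of mouse Jam3 sits between retained NotI and AscI sites. It is fused at its C terminus to the Fc region of human IgG1 and a 6X histidine tag supplied by the backbone, and the cassette ends in an SV40 polyadenylation signal. The His tag is stated in the catalogue entry but is not separately annotated in the feature table. Because the transmembrane and cytoplasmic portions are omitted, the ectodomain fusion would be expected to be secreted. Fc typically dimerises the protein and allows capture or detection with Fc-binding reagents, while the His tag permits metal-affinity purification. The associated publication describes an extracellular biochemical screen for neuronal recognition proteins in the retina, which is consistent with use of this construct as a recombinant ectodomain reagent in protein–protein binding assays.
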