Features (pLannotate 1.2.2; 14 found; start..end, strand, type, name):
     25..408     +  enhancer       CMV enhancer: human cytomegalovirus immediate early enhancer
    410..609     +  promoter       CMV promoter: human cytomegalovirus (CMV) immediate early promoter
    748..1573    +  intron         CMV intron A: human cytomegalovirus intron A (Chapman et al., 1991)
   1610..2341    +  CDS            Jam3 (fragment): JAM3_MOUSE - Experimental evidence at protein level: Swiss-Prot protein existence level 1. [Soluble form of JAM-C]: Promotes chemotaxis of vascular endothelial cells and stimulates angiogenesis. From Mus musculus (Mouse).
   2351..3031    +  CDS            IGHG1 (fragment): IGHG1_HUMAN - Experimental evidence at protein level: Swiss-Prot protein existence level 1. Constant region of immunoglobulin heavy chains. Immunoglobulins, also known as antibodies, are membrane-bound or secreted glycoproteins produced by B lymphocytes. In the recognition phase of humoral immunity, the membrane-bound immunoglobulins serve as receptors which, upon binding of a specific antigen, trigger the clonal expansion and differentiation of B lymphocytes into immunoglobulins- secreting plasma cells. Secreted immunoglobulins mediate the effector phase of humoral immunity, which results in
   3081..3202    +  polyA_signal   SV40 poly(A) signal: SV40 polyadenylation signal
   3411..3999    -  rep_origin     ori: high-copy-number ColE1/pMB1/pBR322/pUC origin of replication
   4170..5030    -  CDS            AmpR: β-lactamase; bla; confers resistance to ampicillin, carbenicillin, and related antibiotics
   5031..5135    -  promoter       AmpR promoter: bla
   5230..5265    +  CDS            rop (fragment): Rop protein, which maintains plasmids at low copy number; rop
   5288..5618    +  promoter       SV40 promoter: SV40 enhancer and early promoter
   5741..5840    +  misc_feature   bom (fragment): basis of mobility region from pBR322
   5868..6296    -  rep_origin     f1 ori (sequence partly withheld): f1 bacteriophage origin of replication; arrow indicates direction of (+) strand synthesis
   6300..6457    -  CDS            lacZα (fragment): LacZα fragment of β-galactosidase; lacZ fragment
>Addgene plasmid #72080 | Jam3-Fc-His | depositor full sequence | sequence record 137297 | Full sequence
GTCGAGGTCTCGACGGTATCGATTGACATTGATTATTGACTAGCTAGTTATTAATAGTAATCAATTACGG
GGTCATTAGTTCATAGCCCATATATGGAGTTCCGCGTTACATAACTTACGGTAAATGGCCCGCCTGGCTG
ACCGCCCAACGACCCCCGCCCATTGACGTCAATAATGACGTATGTTCCCATAGTAACGCCAATAGGGACT
TTCCATTGACGTCAATGGGTGGAGTATTTACGGTAAACTGCCCACTTGGCAGTACATCAAGTGTATCATA
TGCCAAGTCCGCCCCCTATTGACGTCAATGACGGTAAATGGCCCGCCTGGCATTATGCCCAGTACATGAC
CTTACGGGACTTTCCTACTTGGCAGTACATCTACGTATTAGTCATCGCTATTACCATGGTGATGCGGTTT
TGGCAGTACACCAATGGGCGTGGATAGCGGTTTGACTCACGGGGATTTCCAAGTCTCCACCCCATTGACG
TCAATGGGAGTTTGTTTTGGCACCAAAATCAACGGGACTTTCCAAAATGTCGTAATAACCCCGCCCCGTT
GACGCAAATGGGCGGTAGGCGTGTACGGTGGGAGGTCTATATAAGCAGAGCTCGTTTAGTGAACCGTCAG
ATCGCCTGGAGACGCCATCCACGCTGTTTTGACCTCCATAGAAGACACCGGGACCGATCCAGCCTCCGCG
GCCGGGAACGGTGCATTGGAACGCGGATTCCCCGTGCCAAGAGTGACGTAAGTACCGCCTATAGACTCTA
TAGGCACACCCCTTTGGCTCTTATGCATGCTATACTGTTTTTGGCTTGGGGCCTATACACCCCCGCTTCC
ATATGCTATAGGTGATGGTATAGCTTAGCCTATAGGTGTGGGTTATTGACCATTATTGACCACTCCCCTA
TTGGTGACGATACTTTCCATTACTAATCCATAACATGGCTCTTTGCCACAACTATCTCTATTGGCTATAT
GCCAATACTCTGTCCTTCAGAGACTGACACGGACTCTGTATTTTTACAGGATGGGGTCCCATTTATTATT
TACAAATTCACATATACAACAACGCCGTCCCCCGTGCCCGCAGTTTTTATTAAACATAGCGTGGGATCTC
CACGCGAATCTCGGGTACGTGTTCCGGACATGGGCTCTTCTCCGGTAGCGGCGGAGCTTCCACATCCGAG
CCCTGGTCCCATGCCTCCAGCGGCTCATGGTCGCTCGGCAGCTCCTTGCTCCTAACAGTGGAGGCCAGAC
TTAGGCACAGCACAATGCCCACCACCACCAGTGTGCCGCACAAGGCCGTGGCGGTAGGGTATGTGTCTGA
AAATGAGCTCGGAGATTGGGCTCGCACCGCTGACGCAGATGGAAGACTTAAGGCAGCGGCAGAAGAAGAT
GCAGGCAGCTGAGTTGTTGTATTCTGATAAGAGTCAGAGGTAACTCCCGTTGCGGTGCTGTTAACGGTGG
AGGGCAGTGTAGTCTGAGCAGTACTCGTTGCTGCCGCGCGCGCCACCAGACATAATAGCTGACAGACTAA
CAGACTGTTCCTTTCCATGGGTCTTTTCTGCAGAAGCTTGAATTCTCGAGGATCCGCGGCCGCGCCACCA
TGGCGCTGAGCCGGCGGCTGCGACTTCGACTGTACGCGCGGCTGCCTGACTTCTTCCTGCTGCTGCTCTT
CAGGGGCTGCATGATAGAGGCAGTGAATCTCAAATCCAGCAACCGAAACCCAGTGGTACATGAATTTGAA
AGTGTGGAATTGTCTTGCATCATTACGGACTCACAGACAAGTGACCCTAGGATTGAATGGAAGAAAATCC
AAGATGGCCAAACCACATATGTGTATTTTGACAACAAGATTCAAGGAGACCTGGCAGGTCGCACAGATGT
GTTTGGAAAAACTTCCCTGAGGATCTGGAATGTGACACGATCGGATTCAGCCATCTATCGCTGTGAGGTC
GTTGCTCTAAATGACCGAAAAGAAGTTGATGAGATTACCATTGAGTTAATTGTGCAAGTGAAGCCAGTGA
CCCCTGTCTGCAGAATTCCAGCCGCTGTACCTGTAGGCAAGACGGCAACACTGCAGTGCCAAGAGAGCGA
GGGCTATCCCCGGCCTCACTACAGCTGGTACCGCAATGATGTGCCACTGCCTACAGATTCCAGAGCCAAT
CCCAGGTTCCAGAATTCCTCTTTCCATGTGAACTCGGAGACAGGCACTCTGGTTTTCAATGCTGTCCACA
AGGACGACTCTGGGCAGTACTACTGCATTGCTTCCAATGACGCAGGTGCAGCCAGGTGTGAGGGGCAGGA
CATGGAAGTCTATGATTTGAACATTGCTGGGGGCGCGCCTGACAAAACTCACACATGCCCACCGTGCCCA
GCACCTGAACTCCTGGGGGGACCGTCAGTCTTCCTCTTCCCCCCAAAACCCAAGGACACCCTCATGATCT
CCCGGACCCCTGAGGTCACATGCGTGGTGGTGGACGTGAGCCACGAAGACCCTGAGGTCAAGTTCAACTG
GTACGTGGACGGCGTGGAGGTGCATAATGCCAAGACAAAGCCGCGGGAGGAGCAGTACAACAGCACGTAC
CGTGTGGTCAGCGTCCTCACCGTCCTGCACCAGGACTGGCTGAATGGCAAGGAGTACAAGTGCAAGGTCT
CCAACAAAGCCCTCCCAGCCCCCATCGAGAAAACCATCTCCAAAGCCAAAGGGCAGCCCCGAGAACCACA
GGTGTATACCCTGCCCCCATCCCGGGATGAGCTGACCAAGAACCAGGTCAGCCTGACCTGCCTGGTCAAA
GGCTTCTATCCCAGCGACATCGCCGTGGAGTGGGAGAGCAATGGGCAGCCGGAGAACAACTACAAGACCA
CGCCTCCCGTGCTGGACTCCGACGGCTCCTTCTTCCTCTACAGCAAGCTCACCGTGGACAAGAGCAGGTG
GCAGCAGGGGAACGTCTTCTCATGCTCCGTGATGCATGAGGCTCTGCACAACCACTACACGCAGAAGAGC
CTCTCCCTGTCTCCGGGTAAAGGCGGCCATCATCACCATCACCATTAATCTAGAGATCTTATTAAAGCAG
AACTTGTTTATTGCAGCTTATAATGGTTACAAATAAAGCAATAGCATCACAAATTTCACAAATAAAGCAT
TTTTTTCACTGCATTCTAGTTGTGGTTTGTCCAAACTCATCAATGTATCTTATCATGTCTGGTCGACTCT
AGCTAGACTCTTCCGCTTCCTCGCTCACTGACTCGCTGCGCTCGGTCGTTCGGCTGCGGCGAGCGGTATC
AGCTCACTCAAAGGCGGTAATACGGTTATCCACAGAATCAGGGGATAACGCAGGAAAGAACATGTGAGCA
AAAGGCCAGCAAAAGGCCAGGAACCGTAAAAAGGCCGCGTTGCTGGCGTTTTTCCATAGGCTCCGCCCCC
CTGACGAGCATCACAAAAATCGACGCTCAAGTCAGAGGTGGCGAAACCCGACAGGACTATAAAGATACCA
GGCGTTTCCCCCTGGAAGCTCCCTCGTGCGCTCTCCTGTTCCGACCCTGCCGCTTACCGGATACCTGTCC
GCCTTTCTCCCTTCGGGAAGCGTGGCGCTTTCTCATAGCTCACGCTGTAGGTATCTCAGTTCGGTGTAGG
TCGTTCGCTCCAAGCTGGGCTGTGTGCACGAACCCCCCGTTCAGCCCGACCGCTGCGCCTTATCCGGTAA
CTATCGTCTTGAGTCCAACCCGGTAAGACACGACTTATCGCCACTGGCAGCAGCCACTGGTAACAGGATT
AGCAGAGCGAGGTATGTAGGCGGTGCTACAGAGTTCTTGAAGTGGTGGCCTAACTACGGCTACACTAGAA
GAACAGTATTTGGTATCTGCGCTCTGCTGAAGCCAGTTACCTTCGGAAAAAGAGTTGGTAGCTCTTGATC
CGGCAAACAAACCACCGCTGGTAGCGGTGGTTTTTTTGTTTGCAAGCAGCAGATTACGCGCAGAAAAAAA
GGATCTCAAGAAGATCCTTTGATCTTTTCTACGGGGTCTGACGCTCAGTGGAACGAAAACTCACGTTAAG
GGATTTTGGTCATGAGATTATCAAAAAGGATCTTCACCTAGATCCTTTTAAATTAAAAATGAAGTTTTAA
ATCAATCTAAAGTATATATGAGTAAACTTGGTCTGACAGTTACCAATGCTTAATCAGTGAGGCACCTATC
TCAGCGATCTGTCTATTTCGTTCATCCATAGTTGCCTGACTCCCCGTCGTGTAGATAACTACGATACGGG
AGGGCTTACCATCTGGCCCCAGTGCTGCAATGATACCGCGAGACCCACGCTCACCGGCTCCAGATTTATC
AGCAATAAACCAGCCAGCCGGAAGGGCCGAGCGCAGAAGTGGTCCTGCAACTTTATCCGCCTCCATCCAG
TCTATTAATTGTTGCCGGGAAGCTAGAGTAAGTAGTTCGCCAGTTAATAGTTTGCGCAACGTTGTTGCCA
TTGCTACAGGCATCGTGGTGTCACGCTCGTCGTTTGGTATGGCTTCATTCAGCTCCGGTTCCCAACGATC
AAGGCGAGTTACATGATCCCCCATGTTGTGCAAAAAAGCGGTTAGCTCCTTCGGTCCTCCGATCGTTGTC
AGAAGTAAGTTGGCCGCAGTGTTATCACTCATGGTTATGGCAGCACTGCATAATTCTCTTACTGTCATGC
CATCCGTAAGATGCTTTTCTGTGACTGGTGAGTACTCAACCAAGTCATTCTGAGAATAGTGTATGCGGCG
ACCGAGTTGCTCTTGCCCGGCGTCAATACGGGATAATACCGCGCCACATAGCAGAACTTTAAAAGTGCTC
ATCATTGGAAAACGTTCTTCGGGGCGAAAACTCTCAAGGATCTTACCGCTGTTGAGATCCAGTTCGATGT
AACCCACTCGTGCACCCAACTGATCTTCAGCATCTTTTACTTTCACCAGCGTTTCTGGGTGAGCAAAAAC
AGGAAGGCAAAATGCCGCAAAAAAGGGAATAAGGGCGACACGGAAATGTTGAATACTCATACTCTTCCTT
TTTCAATATTATTGAAGCATTTATCAGGGTTATTGTCTCATGAGCGGATACATATTTGAATGTATTTAGA
AAAATAAACAAATAGGGGTTCCGCGCACATTTCCCCGAAAAGTGCCACCTGACGTCTAAGAAACCATTAT
TATCATGACATTAACCTATAAAAATAGGCGTATCACGAGGCCCTTTCGTCTCGCGCGTTTCGGTGATGAC
GGTGAAAACCTCTGACACATGCAGCTCCCGGAGGAATGTGTGTCAGTTAGGGTGTGGAAAGTCCCCAGGC
TCCCCAGGCAGGCAGAAGTATGCAAAGCATGCATCTCAATTAGTCAGCAACCAGGTGTGGAAAGTCCCCA
GGCTCCCCAGCAGGCAGAAGTATGCAAAGCATGCATCTCAATTAGTCAGCAACCATAGTCCCGCCCCTAA
CTCCGCCCATCCCGCCCCTAACTCCGCCCAGTTCCGCCCATTCTCCGCCCCATGGCTGACTAATTTTTTT
TATTTATGCAGAGGCCGAGGCCGCCTCTGCCTCTGAGCTATTCCAGAAGTAGTGAGGAGGCTTTTTTGGA
GGCCTAGGCTTTTGCAAAAAGCTCCCGGGAGCTTGTATATCCATTTTCGTCCCGGAGACGGTCACAGCTT
GTCTGTAAGCGGATGCCGGGAGCAGACAAGCCCGTCAGGGCGCGTCAGCGGGTGTTGGCGGGTGTCGGGG
CTGGCTTAACTATGCGGCATCAGAGCAGATTGTACTGAGAGTGCACCATATGCGGTGTGAAATACCGCAC
AGATGCGTAAGGAGAAAATACCGCATCAGGAAATTGTAAGCGTTAATATTTTGTTAAAATTCGCGTTAAA
TTTTTGTTAAATCAGCTCATTTTTTAACCAATAGGCCGAAATCGGCAAAATCCCTTATAAATCAAAAGAA
TAGACCGAGATAGGGT
[37 nt withheld, positions 5967-6003]
AAAGAACGTGGACTCCAACGTCAAAGG
[49 nt withheld, positions 6031-6079]
T
[91 nt withheld, positions 6081-6171]
G
[124 nt withheld, positions 6173-6296]
CCATTCGCCATTCAGGCTGCGCAACTGTTGGGAAGGGCGATCGGTGCGGGCCTCTTCGCTATTACGCCAG
CTGGCGAAAGGGGGATGTGCTGCAAGGCGATTAAGTTGGGTAACGCCAGGGTTTTCCCAGTCACGACGTT
GTAAAACGACGGCCAGTGAATT
