>Addgene plasmid #72080 | Jam3-Fc-His | addgene partial sequence | sequence record 137295 | pMRB101-F 5'-aagatgcaggcagctgagtt-3'
ACGGTGGAGGGCAGTGTAGTCTGAGCAGTACTCGTTGCTGCCGCGCGCGCCACCAGACATAATAGCTGAC
AGACTAACAGACTGTTCCTTTCCATGGGTCTTTTCTGCAGAAGCTTGAATTCTCGAGGATCCGCGGCCGC
GCCACCATGGCGCTGAGCCGGCGGCTGCGACTTCGACTGTACGCGCGGCTGCCTGACTTCTTCCTGCTGC
TGCTCTTCAGGGGCTGCATGATAGAGGCAGTGAATCTCAAATCCAGCAACCGAAACCCAGTGGTACATGA
ATTTGAAAGTGTGGAATTGTCTTGCATCATTACGGACTCACAGACAAGTGACCCTAGGATTGAATGGAAG
AAAATCCAAGATGGCCAAACCACATATGTGTATTTTGACAACAAGATTCAAGGAGACCTGGCAGGTCGCA
CAGATGTGTTTGGAAAAACTTCCCTGAGGATCTGGAATGTGACACGATCGGATTCAGCCATCTATCGCTG
TGAGGTCGTTGCTCTAAATGACCGAAAAGAAGTTGATGAGATTACCATTGAGTTAATTGTGCAAGTGAAG
CCAGTGACCCCTGTCTGCAGAATTCCAGCCGCTGTACCTGTAGGCAAGACGGCAACACTGCAGTGCCAAG
AGAGCGAGGGCTATCCCCGGCCTCACTACAGCTGGTACCGCAATGATGTGCCACTGCCTACAGATTCCAG
AGCCAATCCCAGGTTCCAGAATTCCTCTTTCCATGTGAACTCGGAGACAGGCACTCTGGTTTTCAATGCT
GTCCACAAGGACGACTCTGGGCAGTACTACTGCATTGCTTCCAATGACGCA
