>Addgene plasmid #72080 | Jam3-Fc-His | addgene partial sequence | sequence record 137296 | SV40pA-R 5'-GAAATTTGTGATGCTATTGC-3'
ATAAGATCTCTAGATTAATGGTGATGGTGATGATGGCCGCCTTTACCCGGAGACAGGGAGAGGCTCTTCT
GCGTGTAGTGGTTGTGCAGAGCCTCATGCATCACGGAGCATGAGAAGACGTTCCCCTGCTGCCACCTGCT
CTTGTCCACGGTGAGCTTGCTGTAGAGGAAGAAGGAGCCGTCGGAGTCCAGCACGGGAGGCGTGGTCTTG
TAGTTGTTCTCCGGCTGCCCATTGCTCTCCCACTCCACGGCGATGTCGCTGGGATAGAAGCCTTTGACCA
GGCAGGTCAGGCTGACCTGGTTCTTGGTCAGCTCATCCCGGGATGGGGGCAGGGTATACACCTGTGGTTC
TCGGGGCTGCCCTTTGGCTTTGGAGATGGTTTTCTCGATGGGGGCTGGGAGGGCTTTGTTGGAGACCTTG
CACTTGTACTCCTTGCCATTCAGCCAGTCCTGGTGCAGGACGGTGAGGACGCTGACCACACGGTACGTGC
TGTTGTACTGCTCCTCCCGCGGCTTTGTCTTGGCATTATGCACCTCCACGCCGTCCACGTACCAGTTGAA
CTTGACCTCAGGGTCTTCGTGGCTCACGTCCACCACCACGCATGTGACCTCAGGGGTCCGGGAGATCATG
AGGGTGTCCTTGGGTTTTGGGGGGAAGAGGAAGACTGACGGTCCCCCCAGGAGTTCAGGTGCTGGGCACG
GTGGGCATGTGTGAGTTTTGTCAGGCGCGCCCCCAGCAATGTTCAAATCATAGACTTCCATGTCCTGCCC
CTCACACCTGGCTGCACCTGCGTCATTGGAAGCAATGCAGTAGTACTGCCCAGAGTCGTCCTTGTGGACA
GCATTGAA
